>Addgene plasmid #200926 | pEG302-TRB2-ZF | addgene full sequence | sequence record 401425 | Addgene NGS Result
TGGCAGGATATATTGTGGTGTAAACAAATTGACGCTTAGACAACTTAATAACACATTGCGGACGTTTTTA
ATGTACTGAATTAACGCCGAATTAATTCGAGCTCGGATCTGATAATTTATTTGAAAATTCATAAGAAAAG
CAAACGTTACATGAATTGATGAAACAATACAAAGACAGATAAAGCCACGCACATTTAGGATATTGGCCGA
GATTACTGAATATTGAGTAAGATCACGGAATTTCTGACAGGAGCATGTCTTCAATTCAGCCCAAATGGCA
GTTGAAATACTCAAACCGCCCCATATGCAGGAGCGGATCATTCATTGTTTGTTTGGTTGCCTTTGCCAAC
ATGGGAGTCCAAGATTCTGCAGTCAAATCTCGGTGACGGGCAGGACCGGACGGGGCGGTACCGGCAGGCT
GAAGTCCAGCTGCCAGAAACCCACGTCATGCCAGTTCCCGTGCTTGAAGCCGGCCGCCCGCAGCATGCCG
CGGGGGGCATATCCGAGCGCCTCGTGCATGCGCACGCTCGGGTCGTTGGGCAGCCCGATGACAGCGACCA
CGCTCTTGAAGCCCTGTGCCTCCAGGGACTTCAGCAGGTGGGTGTAGAGCGTGGAGCCCAGTCCCGTCCG
CTGGTGGCGGGGGGAGACGTACACGGTCGACTCGGCCGTCCAGTCGTAGGCGTTGCGTGCCTTCCAGGGG
CCCGCGTAGGCGATGCCGGCGACCTCGCCGTCCACCTCGGCGACGAGCCAGGGATAGCGCTCCCGCAGAC
GGACGAGGTCGTCCGTCCACTCCTGCGGTTCCTGCGGCTCGGTACGGAAGTTGACCGTGCTTGTCTCGAT
GTAGTGGTTGACGATGGTGCAGACCGCCGGCATGTCCGCCTCGGTGGCACGGCGGATGTCGGCCGGGCGT
CGTTCTGGGCTCATCGATTCGATTTGGTGTATCGAGATTGGTTATGAAATTCAGATGCTAGTGTAATGTA
TTGGTAATTTGGGAAGATATAATAGGAAGCAAGGCTATTTATCCATTTCTGAAAAGGCGAAATGGCGTCA
CCGCGAGCGTCACGCGCATTCCGTTCTTGCTGTAAAGCGTTGTTTGGTACACTTTTGACTAGCGAGGCTT
GGCGTGTCAGCGTATCTATTCAAAAGTCGTTAATGGCTGCGGATCAAGAAAAAGTTGGAATAGAAACAGA
ATACCCGCGAAATTCAGGCCCGGTTGCCATGTCCTACACGCCGAAATAAACGACCAAATTAGTAGAAAAA
TAAAAACTGACTCGGATACTTACGTCACGTCTTGCGCACTGATTTGAAAAATCTCAGAATTGAATTCTGC
AGTCGACGGTACCGCGGGCCCGGGATCATCAACAAGTTTGTACAAAAAAGCAGGCTCCGCGGCCGCCCCC
TTCACCAACACATATTTCAATCTAGCCATCAAAATTTTATAAATTACGCTTTCGGTCTTACTATTATATG
AAAAATCTTTAATAGCCCCTAAACTATCTGTGAGATTTAACAACGATAAATTTTATAGATACATTATTTT
TAAAAAATAGTACTAGTATATTTTATTCAGCTTGATCCTATTCATTTAGTTGGTAGGTTTTATTGTGTAA
TTTGATAAACTTGAGGCAAATTTGTGAATGTGGAGAAATATAGGGTTACATCTTCCTTAGCTTGAATACA
AAAGAAAAGCTCAAGTTTGTTTCTCGTTTCTATGGATATTCTTCTTCCTTATGCTAGCCTCTCTGGTCTT
CTTCTTCTTCGTTCGTTTCAGCGAATCACATTTGATCTATGACACATCTATACAAGGAATTAGCTTTCAT
CATCAAGTCTCTCTCTCGAAAACTCTCCTTTGGTTTCGTTTGATCTGGCATGCTTCTTCTCCTCCTTCCT
CCTTTCTGCTTCCTTCTCTGAATTTTCCATTTTTGTTTTTAATTTTCTACGATCGCCCCATTTGAATTTG
GTTGATAATTTAGCTATCGCTTTAGATTGATGGCTGTATTTCCAAATTCCTGTTGATTTGCGACGTTGTT
AATGGGCTTTGATCCTCTTTTTTTGGTTCGAGATTGCTCGAATCACTCATTTTTTTGTTGAATTGAGCTT
TGGGGCGTATCTAATTTCTTTGGATTTGTGTAGTTACATTTTTATGTTGTGGCTTTGTGTATCTGCTGGA
TTTAGATGACCAAAATTTTGTATTGGATAAGAAATGTTCAACAATGGCTTTGATGTGGTTAAGTTTCGTA
CGATTTAACAGATTCTAATGTTAGCGTTCACATCTATTGGCAGAGAAAAGAAGAAATTCAAATATTGATA
ACTGTGGATGGGTGCACCAAAGCAGAAGTGGACACCGGAAGAAGAAGCAGCTCTTAAAGCTGGAGTTCTT
AAGCATGGGACTGGGAAGTGGCGTACCATACTCTCGGATACTGAGTTTAGTTTAATCCTTAAGTCTCGCT
CTAATGTTGATCTTAAGGTAATACAATATAATATGCTTTTTGGAGGTTGTGATCGCGTGTTTCGGACTAA
TCTTGATAGTTCAAGGCATAACAGGACAAATGGAGAAATATAAGCGTGACAGCTTTATGGGGTTCAAGGA
AGAAGGCTAAACTTGCGCTTAAGAGGACTCCACCAGGTACTAAACAGGATGATAACAACACAGCTCTTAC
CATTGTGGCTTTGACTAATGATGATGAACGTGCAAAACCAACTTCCCCCGGAGGTTCTGGTGGTGGATCA
CCACGCACTTGTGCTTCTAAGAGATCAATTACAAGGTTTGGTTCCCTGACTTATGCACCACATAACGATT
TTCTTGAGTTCATAAAGATTTGATCTTGCGCTATTGTCTGTTTTTGTAGTTTGGATAAGATCATCTTTGA
GGCAATTACCAACTTGAGGGAACTACGCGGTTCTGACAGAACATCAATCTTTCTGTATATAGAGGTATTT
CTACCATTGGGATTACATGTTTGGTTGGGGTTTGTTGCATACTTACTTAGTAGCTGTTAAATTTCAGGAG
AATTTCAAGACTCCACCGAATATGAAAAGGCATGTCGCAGTACGATTAAAGCATTTATCATCGAATGGAA
CATTAGTTAAGGTAAACACACAACTTTTGATTCAAGATTCATGATCACTAACACTTCATTACTCTCAGAA
TTTTCAAAAATACTTACTTGGTGATTTCTCACTTTCAGATAAAGCACAAGTACAGGTTTTCTTCTAATTT
TATTCCCGCAGGTGCAAGACAGAAGGCTCCTCAACTCTTTCTGGAAGGAAACAACAAGAAAGACCCAACA
AAACCCGAGGAGAACGGTGCCAACAGTCTCACTAAATTCCGAGTAGACGGTGAATTATATATGATAAAAG
GCATGACAGCTCAAGAAGCTGCAGAGGCTGCAGCAAGAGCAGTTGCAGAGGCAGAATTTGCTATCACAGA
GGCTGAACAAGCAGCAAAAGAGGCAGAAAGAGCAGAAGCAGAAGCTGAAGCTGCTCAGATATTTGCAAAG
GCAGCCATGAAAGCTTTGAAGTTCAGGATCCGTAATCATCCTTGGAAGGGTGGGCGCGCCGACCCAGCTT
TCTTGTACAAAGTGGTGCTAGGTGAGTCTAGAGAGTTAATTAAGACCCGGGACGGGCGCGCCAAGCTTGG
TACCGACTACAAAGACGATGACGACAAAGACTACAAAGACGATGACGACAAAGACTACAAAGACGATGAC
GACAAAGGATCCCTTGAGGTTCTTTTCCAAGGACCTCTCGAGCCTTATAAATGCCCTGAGTGTGGAAAAT
CTTTCTCTCAATCTGGAGATCTTAGGAGGCACCAAAGGACCCATACCGGTGAAAAACCTTATAAATGCCC
TGAGTGTGGAAAATCATTCAGTAGGAGTGATCATCTTACCACCCATCAGAGGACCCATACTGGTGAAAAA
CCTTATAAATGCCCTGAGTGTGGAAAATCATTCTCACAATCTTCATCTCTTGTTAGGCATCAGAGGACTC
ATACCGGAGAAAAACCTTATAAATGCCCTGAGTGTGGAAAATCATTCTCAACATCTGGAAACCTTGTTAG
GCACCAAAGGACCCATACTGGTGAAAAACCTTATAAATGCCCTGAGTGTGGAAAATCATTCTCTCAGAGA
GCAAACCTTAGGGCTCATCAAAGGACACACACTGGAGAAAAACCTTATAAATGCCCTGAGTGTGGAAAAT
CTTTCTCTAGGAGTGATAAGCTCACCGAGCATCAAAGGACTCACACCGGACTCGAGGGATCTATGGCTGG
TGGACTTAACGATATCTTCGAAGCTCAGAAGATTGAATGGCATGAGGATACTGGTGGATCTTAGTAGTAG
AAGCTTGGCGCGCCTCTAGAGAGTTAATTAAGACCCGGGACTAGTCCCTAGAGTCCTGCTTTAATGAGAT
ATGCGAGACGCCTATGATCGCATGATATTTGCTTTCAATTCTGTTGTGCACGTTGTAAAAAACCTGAGCA
TGTGTAGCTCAGATCCTTACCGCCGGTTTCGGTTCATTCTAATGAATATATCACCCGTTACTATCGTATT
TTTATGAATAATATTCTCCGTTCAATTTACTGATTGTACCCTACTACTTATATGTACAATATTAAAATGA
AAACAATATATTGTGCTGAATAGGTTTATAGCGACATCTATGATAGAGCGCCACAATAACAAACAATTGC
GTTTTATTATTACAAATCCAATTTTAAAAAAAGCGGCAGAACCGGTCAAACCTAAAAGACTGATTACATA
AATCTTATTCAAATTTCAAAAGTGCCCCAGGGGCTAGTATCTACGACACACCGAGCGGCGAACTAATAAC
GCTCACTGAAGGGAACTCCGGTTCCCCGCCGGCGCGCATGGGTGAGATTCCTTGAAGTTGAGTATTGGCC
GTCCGCTCTACCGAAAGTTACGGGCACCATTCAACCCGGTCCAGCACGGCGGCCGGGTAACCGACTTGCT
GCCCCGAGAATTATGCAGCATTTTTTTGGTGTATGTGGGCCCCAAATGAAGTGCAGGTCAAACCTTGACA
GTGACGACAAATCGTTGGGCGGGTCCAGGGCGAATTTTGCGACAACATGTCGAGGCTCAGCAGGACCTGC
AGGGACAAAATTTAGAACGAACTTAATTATGATCTCAAATACATTGATACATATCTCATCTAGATCTAGG
TTATCATTATGTAAGAAAGTTTTGACGAATATGGCACGACAAAATGGCTAGACTCGATGTAATTGGTATC
TCAACTCAACATTATACTTATACCAAACATTAGTTAGACAAAATTTAAACAACTATTTTTTATGTATGCA
AGAGTCAGCATATGTATAATTGATTCAGAATCGTTTTGACGAGTTCGGATGTAGTAGTAGCCATTATTTA
ATGTACATACTAATCGTGAATAGTGAATATGATGAAACATTGTATCTTATTGTATAAATATCCATAAACA
CATCATGAAAGACACTTTCTTTCACGGTCTGAATTAATTATGATACAATTCTAATAGAAAACGAATTAAA
TTACGTTGAATTGTATGAAATCTAATTGAACAAGCCAACCACGACGACGACTAACGTTGCCTGGATTGAC
TCGGTTTAAGTTAACCACTAAAAAAACGGAGCTGTCATGTAACACGCGGATCGAGCAGGTCACAGTCATG
AAGCCATCAAAGCAAAAGAACTAATCCAAGGGCTGAGATGATTAATTAGTTTAAAAATTAGTTAACACGA
GGGAAAAGGCTGTCTGACAGCCAGGTCACGTTATCTTTACCTGTGGTCGAAATGATTCGTGTCTGTCGAT
TTTAATTATTTTTTTGAAAGGCCGAAAATAAAGTTGTAAGAGATAAACCCGCCTATATAAATTCATATAT
TTTCCTCTCCGCTTTGAATTGTCTCGTTGTCCTCCTCACTTTCATCAGCCGTTTTGAATCTCCGGCGACT
TGACAGAGAAGAACAAGGAAGAAGACTAAGAGAGAAAGTAAGAGATAATCCAGGAGATTCATTCTCCGTT
TTGAATCTTCCTCAATCTCATCTTCTTCCGCTCTTTCTTTCCAAGGTAATAGGAACTTTCTGGATCTACT
TTATTTGCTGGATCTCGATCTTGTTTTCTCAATTTCCTTGAGATCTGGATATCGTTTAATTTGGATCTGT
GAACCTCCACTAAATCTTTTGGTTTTACTAGAATCGATCTAAGTTGACCGATCAGTTAGCTCGATTATAG
CTACCAGAATTTGGCTTGACCTTGATGGAGAGATCCATGTTCATGTTACCTGGGAAATGATTTGTATATG
TGAATTGAAATCTGAACTGTTGAAGTTAGATTGAATCTGAACACTGTCAATGTTAGATTGAATCTGAACA
CTGTTTAAGGTTAGATGAAGTTTGTGTATAGATTCTTCGAAACTTTAGGATTTGTAGTGTCGTACGTTGA
ACAGAAAGCTATTTCTGATTCAATCAGGGTTTATTTGACTGTATTGAACTCTTTTTGTGTGTTTGCAGCT
CATAAAAAATGGCTGAGGCTGATGATATTCAACCAATCGTGTGTGACCTCGAGATGAAGGATAACACCGT
GCCACTGAAATTGATTGCCCTGTTAGCGAACGGTGAATTTCACTCTGGCGAGCAGTTGGGTGAAACGCTG
GGAATGAGCCGGGCGGCTATTAATAAACACATTCAGACACTGCGTGACTGGGGCGTTGATGTCTTTACCG
TTCCGGGTAAAGGATACAGCCTGCCTGAGCCTATCCAGTTACTTAATGCTAAACAGATATTGGGTCAGCT
GGATGGCGGTAGTGTAGCCGTGCTGCCAGTGATTGACTCCACGAATCAGTACCTTCTTGATCGTATCGGA
GAGCTTAAATCGGGCGATGCTTGCATTGCAGAATACCAGCAGGCTGGCCGTGGTCGCCGGGGTCGGAAAT
GGTTTTCGCCTTTTGGCGCAAACTTATATTTGTCGATGTTCTGGCGTCTGGAACAAGGCCCGGCGGCGGC
GATTGGTTTAAGTCTGGTTATCGGTATCGTGATGGCGGAAGTATTACGCAAGCTGGGTGCAGATAAAGTT
CGTGTTAAATGGCCTAATGACCTCTATCTGCAGGATCGCAAGCTGGCAGGCATTCTGGTGGAGCTGACTG
GCAAAACTGGCGATGCGGCGCAAATAGTCATTGGAGCCGGGATCAACATGGCAATGCGCCGTGTTGAAGA
GAGTGTCGTTAATCAGGGGTGGATCACGCTGCAGGAAGCGGGGATCAATCTCGATCGTAATACGTTGGCG
GCCATGCTAATACGTGAATTACGTGCTGCGTTGGAACTCTTCGAACAAGAAGGATTGGCACCTTATCTGT
CGCGCTGGGAAAAGCTGGATAATTTTATTAATCGCCCAGTGAAACTTATCATTGGTGATAAAGAAATATT
TGGCATTTCACGCGGAATAGACAAACAGGGGGCTTTATTACTTGAGCAGGATGGAATAATAAAACCCTGG
ATGGGCGGTGAAATATCCCTGCGTAGTGCAGAAAAATAAGCTTTCTCCATAATAATGTGTGAGTAGTTCC
CAGATAAGGGAATTAGGGTTCCTATAGGGTTTCGCTCATGTGTTGAGCATATAAGAAACCCTTAGTATGT
ATTTGTATTTGTAAAATACTTCTATCAATAAAATTTCTAATTCCTAAAACCAAAATCCAGTACTAAAATC
CAGATCCCTGCAGGCATGCAAGCTTGGCACTGGCCGTCGTTTTACAACGTCGTGACTGGGAAAACCCTGG
CGTTACCCAACTTAATCGCCTTGCAGCACATCCCCCTTTCGCCAGCTGGCGTAATAGCGAAGAGGCCCGC
ACCGATCGCCCTTCCCAACAGTTGCGCAGCCTGAATGGCGAATGCTAGAGCAGCTTGAGCTTGGATCAGA
TTGTCGTTTCCCGCCTTCAGTTTAAACTATCAGTGTTTGACAGGATATATTGGCGGGTAAACCTAAGAGA
AAAGAGCGTTTATTAGAATAATCGGATATTTAAAAGGGCGTGAAAAGGTTTATCCGTTCGTCCATTTGTA
TGTGCATGCCAACCACAGGGTTCCCCTCGGGATCAAAGTACTTTGATCCAACCCCTCCGCTGCTATAGTG
CAGTCGGCTTCTGACGTTCAGTGCAGCCGTCTTCTGAAAACGACATGTCGCACAAGTCCTAAGTTACGCG
ACAGGCTGCCGCCCTGCCCTTTTCCTGGCGTTTTCTTGTCGCGTGTTTTAGTCGCATAAAGTAGAATACT
TGCGACTAGAACCGGAGACATTACGCCATGAACAAGAGCGCCGCCGCTGGCCTGCTGGGCTATGCCCGCG
TCAGCACCGACGACCAGGACTTGACCAACCAACGGGCCGAACTGCACGCGGCCGGCTGCACCAAGCTGTT
TTCCGAGAAGATCACCGGCACCAGGCGCGACCGCCCGGAGCTGGCCAGGATGCTTGACCACCTACGCCCT
GGCGACGTTGTGACAGTGACCAGGCTAGACCGCCTGGCCCGCAGCACCCGCGACCTACTGGACATTGCCG
AGCGCATCCAGGAGGCCGGCGCGGGCCTGCGTAGCCTGGCAGAGCCGTGGGCCGACACCACCACGCCGGC
CGGCCGCATGGTGTTGACCGTGTTCGCCGGCATTGCCGAGTTCGAGCGTTCCCTAATCATCGACCGCACC
CGGAGCGGGCGCGAGGCCGCCAAGGCCCGAGGCGTGAAGTTTGGCCCCCGCCCTACCCTCACCCCGGCAC
AGATCGCGCACGCCCGCGAGCTGATCGACCAGGAAGGCCGCACCGTGAAAGAGGCGGCTGCACTGCTTGG
CGTGCATCGCTCGACCCTGTACCGCGCACTTGAGCGCAGCGAGGAAGTGACGCCCACCGAGGCCAGGCGG
CGCGGTGCCTTCCGTGAGGACGCATTGACCGAGGCCGACGCCCTGGCGGCCGCCGAGAATGAACGCCAAG
AGGAACAAGCATGAAACCGCACCAGGACGGCCAGGACGAACCGTTTTTCATTACCGAAGAGATCGAGGCG
GAGATGATCGCGGCCGGGTACGTGTTCGAGCCGCCCGCGCACGTCTCAACCGTGCGGCTGCATGAAATCC
TGGCCGGTTTGTCTGATGCCAAGCTGGCGGCCTGGCCGGCCAGCTTGGCCGCTGAAGAAACCGAGCGCCG
CCGTCTAAAAAGGTGATGTGTATTTGAGTAAAACAGCTTGCGTCATGCGGTCGCTGCGTATATGATGCGA
TGAGTAAATAAACAAATACGCAAGGGGAACGCATGAAGGTTATCGCTGTACTTAACCAGAAAGGCGGGTC
AGGCAAGACGACCATCGCAACCCATCTAGCCCGCGCCCTGCAACTCGCCGGGGCCGATGTTCTGTTAGTC
GATTCCGATCCCCAGGGCAGTGCCCGCGATTGGGCGGCCGTGCGGGAAGATCAACCGCTAACCGTTGTCG
GCATCGACCGCCCGACGATTGACCGCGACGTGAAGGCCATCGGCCGGCGCGACTTCGTAGTGATCGACGG
AGCGCCCCAGGCGGCGGACTTGGCTGTGTCCGCGATCAAGGCAGCCGACTTCGTGCTGATTCCGGTGCAG
CCAAGCCCTTACGACATATGGGCCACCGCCGACCTGGTGGAGCTGGTTAAGCAGCGCATTGAGGTCACGG
ATGGAAGGCTACAAGCGGCCTTTGTCGTGTCGCGGGCGATCAAAGGCACGCGCATCGGCGGTGAGGTTGC
CGAGGCGCTGGCCGGGTACGAGCTGCCCATTCTTGAGTCCCGTATCACGCAGCGCGTGAGCTACCCAGGC
ACTGCCGCCGCCGGCACAACCGTTCTTGAATCAGAACCCGAGGGCGACGCTGCCCGCGAGGTCCAGGCGC
TGGCCGCTGAAATTAAATCAAAACTCATTTGAGTTAATGAGGTAAAGAGAAAATGAGCAAAAGCACAAAC
ACGCTAAGTGCCGGCCGTCCGAGCGCACGCAGCAGCAAGGCTGCAACGTTGGCCAGCCTGGCAGACACGC
CAGCCATGAAGCGGGTCAACTTTCAGTTGCCGGCGGAGGATCACACCAAGCTGAAGATGTACGCGGTACG
CCAAGGCAAGACCATTACCGAGCTGCTATCTGAATACATCGCGCAGCTACCAGAGTAAATGAGCAAATGA
ATAAATGAGTAGATGAATTTTAGCGGCTAAAGGAGGCGGCATGGAAAATCAAGAACAACCAGGCACCGAC
GCCGTGGAATGCCCCATGTGTGGAGGAACGGGCGGTTGGCCAGGCGTAAGCGGCTGGGTTGCCTGCCGGC
CCTGCAATGGCACTGGAACCCCCAAGCCCGAGGAATCGGCGTGAGCGGTCGCAAACCATCCGGCCCGGTA
CAAATCGGCGCGGCGCTGGGTGATGACCTGGTGGAGAAGTTGAAGGCCGCGCAGGCCGCCCAGCGGCAAC
GCATCGAGGCAGAAGCACGCCCCGGTGAATCGTGGCAAGCGGCCGCTGATCGAATCCGCAAAGAATCCCG
GCAACCGCCGGCAGCCGGTGCGCCGTCGATTAGGAAGCCGCCCAAGGGCGACGAGCAACCAGATTTTTTC
GTTCCGATGCTCTATGACGTGGGCACCCGCGATAGTCGCAGCATCATGGACGTGGCCGTTTTCCGTCTGT
CGAAGCGTGACCGACGAGCTGGCGAGGTGATCCGCTACGAGCTTCCAGACGGGCACGTAGAGGTTTCCGC
AGGGCCGGCCGGCATGGCCAGTGTGTGGGATTACGACCTGGTACTGATGGCGGTTTCCCATCTAACCGAA
TCCATGAACCGATACCGGGAAGGGAAGGGAGACAAGCCCGGCCGCGTGTTCCGTCCACACGTTGCGGACG
TACTCAAGTTCTGCCGGCGAGCCGATGGCGGAAAGCAGAAAGACGACCTGGTAGAAACCTGCATTCGGTT
AAACACCACGCACGTTGCCATGCAGCGTACGAAGAAGGCCAAGAACGGCCGCCTGGTGACGGTATCCGAG
GGTGAAGCCTTGATTAGCCGCTACAAGATCGTAAAGAGCGAAACCGGGCGGCCGGAGTACATCGAGATCG
AGCTAGCTGATTGGATGTACCGCGAGATCACAGAAGGCAAGAACCCGGACGTGCTGACGGTTCACCCCGA
TTACTTTTTGATCGATCCCGGCATCGGCCGTTTTCTCTACCGCCTGGCACGCCGCGCCGCAGGCAAGGCA
GAAGCCAGATGGTTGTTCAAGACGATCTACGAACGCAGTGGCAGCGCCGGAGAGTTCAAGAAGTTCTGTT
TCACCGTGCGCAAGCTGATCGGGTCAAATGACCTGCCGGAGTACGATTTGAAGGAGGAGGCGGGGCAGGC
TGGCCCGATCCTAGTCATGCGCTACCGCAACCTGATCGAGGGCGAAGCATCCGCCGGTTCCTAATGTACG
GAGCAGATGCTAGGGCAAATTGCCCTAGCAGGGGAAAAAGGTCGAAAAGGTCTCTTTCCTGTGGATAGCA
CGTACATTGGGAACCCAAAGCCGTACATTGGGAACCGGAACCCGTACATTGGGAACCCAAAGCCGTACAT
TGGGAACCGGTCACACATGTAAGTGACTGATATAAAAGAGAAAAAAGGCGATTTTTCCGCCTAAAACTCT
TTAAAACTTATTAAAACTCTTAAAACCCGCCTGGCCTGTGCATAACTGTCTGGCCAGCGCACAGCCGAAG
AGCTGCAAAAAGCGCCTACCCTTCGGTCGCTGCGCTCCCTACGCCCCGCCGCTTCGCGTCGGCCTATCGC
GGCCGCTGGCCGCTCAAAAATGGCTGGCCTACGGCCAGGCAATCTACCAGGGCGCGGACAAGCCGCGCCG
TCGCCACTCGACCGCCGGCGCCCACATCAAGGCACCCTGCCTCGCGCGTTTCGGTGATGACGGTGAAAAC
CTCTGACACATGCAGCTCCCGGAGACGGTCACAGCTTGTCTGTAAGCGGATGCCGGGAGCAGACAAGCCC
GTCAGGGCGCGTCAGCGGGTGTTGGCGGGTGTCGGGGCGCAGCCATGACCCAGTCACGTAGCGATAGCGG
AGTGTATACTGGCTTAACTATGCGGCATCAGAGCAGATTGTACTGAGAGTGCACCATATGCGGTGTGAAA
TACCGCACAGATGCGTAAGGAGAAAATACCGCATCAGGCGCTCTTCCGCTTCCTCGCTCACTGACTCGCT
GCGCTCGGTCGTTCGGCTGCGGCGAGCGGTATCAGCTCACTCAAAGGCGGTAATACGGTTATCCACAGAA
TCAGGGGATAACGCAGGAAAGAACATGTGAGCAAAAGGCCAGCAAAAGGCCAGGAACCGTAAAAAGGCCG
CGTTGCTGGCGTTTTTCCATAGGCTCCGCCCCCCTGACGAGCATCACAAAAATCGACGCTCAAGTCAGAG
GTGGCGAAACCCGACAGGACTATAAAGATACCAGGCGTTTCCCCCTGGAAGCTCCCTCGTGCGCTCTCCT
GTTCCGACCCTGCCGCTTACCGGATACCTGTCCGCCTTTCTCCCTTCGGGAAGCGTGGCGCTTTCTCATA
GCTCACGCTGTAGGTATCTCAGTTCGGTGTAGGTCGTTCGCTCCAAGCTGGGCTGTGTGCACGAACCCCC
CGTTCAGCCCGACCGCTGCGCCTTATCCGGTAACTATCGTCTTGAGTCCAACCCGGTAAGACACGACTTA
TCGCCACTGGCAGCAGCCACTGGTAACAGGATTAGCAGAGCGAGGTATGTAGGCGGTGCTACAGAGTTCT
TGAAGTGGTGGCCTAACTACGGCTACACTAGAAGGACAGTATTTGGTATCTGCGCTCTGCTGAAGCCAGT
TACCTTCGGAAAAAGAGTTGGTAGCTCTTGATCCGGCAAACAAACCACCGCTGGTAGCGGTGGTTTTTTT
GTTTGCAAGCAGCAGATTACGCGCAGAAAAAAAGGATCTCAAGAAGATCCTTTGATCTTTTCTACGGGGT
CTGACGCTCAGTGGAACGAAAACTCACGTTAAGGGCTGATGAATCCCCTAATGATTTTTATCAAAATCAT
TAAGTTAAGGTAGATACACATCTTGTCATATGATCAAATGGTTTCGCCAAAAATCAATAATCAGACAACA
AAATGTGCGAACTCGATATTTTACACGACTCTCTTTACCAATTCTGCCCCGAATTACACTTAAAACGACT
CAACAGCTTAACGTTGGCTTGCCACGCCTTACTTGACTGTAAAACTCTCACTCTTACCGAACTTGGCCGT
AACCTGCCAACCAAAGCGAGAACAAAACATAACATCAAACGAATCGACCGATTGTTAGGTAATCGTCACC
TCCACAAAGAGCGACTCGCTGTATACCGTTGGCATGCTAGCTTTATCTGTTCGGGCAATACGATGCCCAT
TGTACTTGTTGACTGGTCTGATATCCGTGAGCAAAAACGGCTTATGGTATTGCGAGCTTCAGTCGCACTA
CACGGTCGTTCTGTTACTCTTTATGAGAAAGCGTTCCCGCTTTCAGAGCAATGTTCAAAGAAAGCTCATG
ACCAATTTCTAGCCGACCTTGCGAGCATTCTACCGAGTAACACCACACCGCTCATTGTCAGTGATGCTGG
CTTTAAAGTGCCATGGTATAAATCCGTTGAGAAGCTGGGTTGGTACTGGTTAAGTCGAGTAAGAGGAAAA
GTACAATATGCAGACCTAGGAGCGGAAAACTGGAAACCTATCAGCAACTTACATGATATGTCATCTAGTC
ACTCAAAGACTTTAGGCTATAAGAGGCTGACTAAAAGCAATCCAATCTCATGCCAAATTCTATTGTATAA
ATCTCGCTCTAAAGGCCGAAAAAATCAGCGCTCGACACGGACTCATTGTCACCACCCGTCACCTAAAATC
TACTCAGCGTCGGCAAAGGAGCCATGGATTCTAGCAACTAACTTACCTGTTGAAATTCGAACACCCAAAC
AACTTGTTAATATCTATTCGAAGCGAATGCAGATTGAAGAAACCTTCCGAGACTTGAAAAGTCCTGCCTA
CGGACTAGGCCTACGCCATAGCCGAACGAGCAGCTCAGAGCGTTTTGATATCATGCTGCTAATCGCCCTG
ATGCTTCAACTAACATGTTGGCTTGCGGGCGTTCATGCTCAGAAACAAGGTTGGGACAAGCACTTCCAGG
CTAACACAGTCAGAAATCGAAACGTACTCTCAACAGTTCGCTTAGGCATGGAAGTTTTGCGGCATTCTGG
CTACACAATAACAAGGGAAGACTTACTCGTGGCTGCAACCCTACTAGCTCAAAATTTATTCACACATGGT
TACGCTTTGGGGAAATTATGAGGGGATCTCTCAGCGTTAAGGGATTTTGGTCATGCATTCTAGGTACTAA
AACAATTCATCCAGTAAAATATAATATTTTATTTTCTCCCAATCAGGCTTGATCCCCAGTAAGTCAAAAA
ATAGCTCGACATACTGTTCTTCCCCGATATCCTCCCTGATCGACCGGACGCAGAAGGCAATGTCATACCA
CTTGTCCGCCCTGCCGCTTCTCCCAAGATCAATAAAGCCACTTACTTTGCCATCTTTCACAAAGATGTTG
CTGTCTCCCAGGTCGCCGTGGGAAAAGACAAGTTCCTCTTCGGGCTTTTCCGTCTTTAAAAAATCATACA
GCTCGCGCGGATCTTTAAATGGAGTGTCTTCTTCCCAGTTTTCGCAATCCACATCGGCCAGATCGTTATT
CAGTAAGTAATCCAATTCGGCTAAGCGGCTGTCTAAGCTATTCGTATAGGGACAATCCGATATGTCGATG
GAGTGAAAGAGCCTGATGCACTCCGCATACAGCTCGATAATCTTTTCAGGGCTTTGTTCATCTTCATACT
CTTCCGAGCAAAGGACGCCATCGGCCTCACTCATGAGCAGATTGCTCCAGCCATCATGCCGTTCAAAGTG
CAGGACCTTTGGAACAGGCAGCTTTCCTTCCAGCCATAGCATCATGTCCTTTTCCCGTTCCACATCATAG
GTGGTCCCTTTATACCGGCTGTCCGTCATTTTTAAATATAGGTTTTCATTTTCTCCCACCAGCTTATATA
CCTTAGCAGGAGACATTCCTTCCGTATCTTTTACGCAGCGGTATTTTTCGATCAGTTTTTTCAATTCCGG
TGATATTCTCATTTTAGCCATTTATTATTTCCTTCCTCTTTTCTACAGTATTTAAAGATACCCCAAGAAG
CTAATTATAACAAGACGAACTCCAATTCACTGTTCCTTGCATTCTAAAACCTTAAATACCAGAAAACAGC
TTTTTCAAAGTTGTTTTCAAAGTTGGCGTATAACATAGTATCGACGGAGCCGATTTTGAAACCGCGGTGA
TCACAGGCAGCAACGCTCTGTCATCGTTACAATCAACATGCTACCCTCCGCGAGATCATCCGTGTTTCAA
ACCCGGCAGCTTAGTTGCCGTTCTTCCGAATAGCATCGGTAACATGAGCAAAGTCTGCCGCCTTACAACG
GCTCTCCCGCTGACGCCGTCCCGGACTGATGGGCTGCCTGTATCGAGTGGTGATTTTGTGCCGAGCTGCC
GGTCGGGGAGCTGTTGGCTGGCTGG
Features (pLannotate 1.2.2; 27 found; start..end, strand, type, name):
      1..25      +  misc_feature   LB T-DNA repeat: left border repeat from nopaline C58 T-DNA
    111..363     -  terminator     MAS terminator: mannopine synthase terminator
    376..924     -  CDS            bar: PAT_STRHY - Experimental evidence at protein level: Swiss-Prot protein existence level 1. Inactivates phosphinothricin (PPT) by transfer of an acetyl group from acetyl CoA. Can also acetylate demethylphosphinothricin but not PTT or glutamate. This enzyme is an effector of phosphinothricin tripeptide (PTT or bialaphos) resistance. From Streptomyces hygroscopicus. Introduced by genetic manipulation and expressed in glufosinate-tolerant maize by Dekalb Genetics.
    930..1310    -  promoter       MAS promoter: mannopine synthase promoter (Velten et al., 1984)
   1322..1357    +  misc_feature   MCS (fragment): multiple cloning site
   1362..1386    +  protein_bind   attB1: mutant version of attB; recombination site for the Gateway® BP reaction BP Clonase™
   2318..3088    +  CDS            TRB2 (fragment): TRB2_ARATH - Also known as TBP3. Experimental evidence at protein level: Swiss-Prot protein existence level 1. Binds preferentially double-stranded telomeric repeats, but it can also bind to the single G-rich telomeric strand. From Arabidopsis thaliana (Mouse-ear cress).
   3186..3545    +  CDS            TRB2 (fragment): TRB2_ARATH - Also known as TBP3. Experimental evidence at protein level: Swiss-Prot protein existence level 1. Binds preferentially double-stranded telomeric repeats, but it can also bind to the single G-rich telomeric strand. From Arabidopsis thaliana (Mouse-ear cress).
   3562..3586    -  protein_bind   attB2: mutant version of attB; recombination site for the Gateway® BP reaction BP Clonase™
   3753..3836    +  CDS            ZNF22 (fragment): ZNF22_HUMAN - Also known as KOX15, KROX26. Experimental evidence at protein level: Swiss-Prot protein existence level 1. Binds DNA through the consensus sequence 5'-CAATG-3'. May be involved in transcriptional regulation and may play a role in tooth formation (By similarity). From Homo sapiens (Human).
   3901..3924    +  CDS            CCR5TC (fragment): zinc-finger domain from the CCR5-224 (+) zinc-finger nuclease that recognizes the left half-site target sequence in the human CCR5 gene (Perez et al., 2008; Gross et al., 2013)
   4069..4092    +  CDS            CCR5TC (fragment): zinc-finger domain from the CCR5-224 (+) zinc-finger nuclease that recognizes the left half-site target sequence in the human CCR5 gene (Perez et al., 2008; Gross et al., 2013)
   4396..5103    +  terminator     OCS terminator: octopine synthase terminator
   6564..7526    +  CDS            birA: BIRA_ECOLI - Also known as bioR, dhbB. Experimental evidence at protein level: Swiss-Prot protein existence level 1. Acts both as a biotin--[acetyl-CoA-carboxylase] ligase and a biotin-operon repressor. In the presence of ATP, BirA activates biotin to form the BirA-biotinyl-5'-adenylate (BirA-bio-5'-AMP or holoBirA) complex. HoloBirA can either transfer the biotinyl moiety to the biotin carboxyl carrier protein (BCCP) subunit of acetyl-CoA carboxylase, or bind to the biotin operator site and inhibit transcription of the operon. From Escherichia coli (strain K12).
   7532..7706    +  polyA_signal   CaMV poly(A) signal: cauliflower mosaic virus polyadenylation signal
   7707..7725    +  misc_feature   MCS (fragment): pUC18/19 multiple cloning site
   7728..7882    +  CDS            lacZα (fragment): LacZα fragment of β-galactosidase; lacZ fragment
   7948..7972    +  misc_feature   RB T-DNA repeat: right border repeat from nopaline C58 T-DNA
   8312..8713    +  CDS            Y4CG_SINFN (fragment): Protein inferred from homology: Swiss-Prot protein existence level 3. From Sinorhizobium fredii (strain NBRC 101917 / NGR234).
   9273..9902    +  CDS            pVS1 StaA: stability protein from the Pseudomonas plasmid pVS1 (Heeb et al., 2000)
  10331..11404   +  CDS            pVS1 RepA: replication protein from the Pseudomonas plasmid pVS1 (Heeb et al., 2000)
  11470..11664   +  rep_origin     pVS1 oriV: origin of replication for the Pseudomonas plasmid pVS1 (Heeb et al., 2000)
  11867..11906   +  CDS            rop (fragment): Rop protein, which maintains plasmids at low copy number; rop
  12008..12148   +  misc_feature   bom: basis of mobility region from pBR322
  12334..12922   -  rep_origin     ori: high-copy-number ColE1/pMB1/pBR322/pUC origin of replication
  13030..13099   -  ncRNA          RNA-OUT: Accession: RF00240 - RNA-OUT
  14347..15141   -  CDS            KanR: aminoglycoside phosphotransferase; aphA-3; confers resistance to kanamycin
