[The description below was written by a language model from this plasmid's Addgene catalogue record and pLannotate feature annotations shown in this document.]
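Description:
pEG302-TRB2-ZF is a plant-expression binary vector built on the Gateway-compatible pEG302 backbone, designed for Agrobacterium-mediated T-DNA transfer into Arabidopsis thaliana. The backbone outside the T-DNA carries a high-copy ColE1/pMB1-type origin with the pBR322 bom region for propagation in E. coli. It also carries the pVS1 replication module (oriV, RepA and the StaA stability protein), which maintains the plasmid in Agrobacterium. Bacterial selection is by kanamycin through an aphA-3 type aminoglycoside phosphotransferase. Between the nopaline-type left and right border repeats, a bar (phosphinothricin acetyltransferase) cassette driven by the mannopine synthase promoter and terminator provides Basta (glufosinate) selection of transformed plants.

The payload is Arabidopsis TRB2 (telomere repeat binding factor 2), flanked by attB1 and attB2 sites left by Gateway recombination. TRB2 coding sequence is annotated as two fragments separated by a short gap, with nearly 1 kb of unannotated sequence between attB1 and the first fragment. This pattern would be consistent with a genomic fragment containing upstream sequence and an intron, but neither the catalogue fields nor the feature table names the promoter driving the fusion. Downstream of attB2, short matches to zinc-finger domains mark the artificial ZF108 zinc-finger array, followed by the octopine synthase terminator. The T-DNA also contains an E. coli birA biotin ligase coding sequence with a CaMV polyadenylation signal; its promoter is likewise not annotated, and no biotin acceptor tag appears in the feature table. According to the record, the construct expresses TRB2-ZF108 in Arabidopsis to tether TRB2 to the FWA gene. The associated work concerned TRB proteins, JMJ14 recruitment and H3K4me3 demethylation.
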