Addgene plasmid #200926: pEG302-TRB2-ZF
Purpose: Express TRB2-ZF108 in Arabidopsis target FWA gene
Depositing lab: Steven Jacobsen. Depositing organization: University of California, Los Angeles (UCLA). Publication: Arabidopsis TRB proteins function in H3K4me3 demethylation by recruiting JMJ14. Wang M, Zhong Z, Gallego-Bartolome J, Feng S, Shih YH, Liu M, Zhou J, Richey JC, Ng C, Jami-Alahmadi Y, Wohlschlegel J, Wu K, Jacobsen SE. Nat Commun. 2023 Mar 28;14(1):1736. doi: 10.1038/s41467-023-37263-9. PubMed 36977663.
Backbone
  Vector backbone: pEG302
  Vector type: Plant Expression
  Selectable markers: Basta
Growth in bacteria
  Bacterial resistance: Kanamycin, 50 μg/mL
  Growth temperature: 37°C
  Growth strain: DH5alpha
  Copy number: High Copy
Gene/Insert
  Gene/Insert name: TRB2
  Species: A. thaliana (mustard weed)
  Entrez Gene: TRB2 (a.k.a. ATTBP3, ATTRB2, K9I9.15, K9I9_15, TBP3, TELOMERE REPEAT BINDING FACTOR 2, TELOMERE-BINDING PROTEIN 3, TRB2)
Terms and licenses: Academic/Nonprofit Terms; Industry Terms: Not Available to Industry
How to cite: pEG302-TRB2-ZF was a gift from Steven Jacobsen (Addgene plasmid # 200926 ; http://n2t.net/addgene:200926 ; RRID:Addgene_200926)
